Addgene plasmid #155019: 3xFLAG-CUL1-pCMV7.1
Purpose: N-terminal 3xFLAG-tagged CUL1 in a pCMV7.1 vector
Depositing lab: Andre Catic. Depositing organization: Baylor College of Medicine. Publication: The ubiquitin ligase Cullin-1 associates with chromatin and regulates transcription of specific c-MYC target genes. Sweeney MA, Iakova P, Maneix L, Shih FY, Cho HE, Sahin E, Catic A. Sci Rep. 2020 Aug 18;10(1):13942. doi: 10.1038/s41598-020-70610-0. PubMed 32811853.
Backbone
  Vector backbone: N-Terminal p3XFLAG-CMV-7.1
  Backbone manufacturer: Sigma Aldrich
  Backbone size w/o insert (bp): 4717
  Total vector size (bp): 7048
  Vector type: Bacterial Expression
Growth in bacteria
  Bacterial resistance: Ampicillin, 100 μg/mL
  Growth temperature: 37°C
  Growth strain: DH5alpha
  Copy number: High Copy
Gene/Insert
  Gene/Insert name: Cullin 1 (alt name: CUL1)
  Species: H. sapiens (human)
  Insert size (bp): 2331
  GenBank ID: NM_003592.2
  Entrez Gene: CUL1
  Promoter: pCMV7.1
  Tag / fusion protein: 3xFLAG (N terminal on backbone)
  Cloning method: Restriction Enzyme; 5′ cloning site NotI (not destroyed); 3′ cloning site KpnI (not destroyed)
  Sequencing primers: 5′ AATGTCGTAATAACCCCGCCCCGTTGACGC; 3′ CCTAGTCAGACAAAATGATGC
Terms and licenses: Academic/Nonprofit Terms; Industry Terms: Not Available to Industry
How to cite: 3xFLAG-CUL1-pCMV7.1 was a gift from Andre Catic (Addgene plasmid # 155019 ; http://n2t.net/addgene:155019 ; RRID:Addgene_155019)
