[The description below was written by a language model from this plasmid's Addgene catalogue record and pLannotate feature annotations shown in this document.]
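Description:
3xFLAG-CUL1-pCMV7.1 is a plasmid for expressing human Cullin 1 (CUL1) with an N-terminal triple FLAG epitope, built in the commercial p3XFLAG-CMV-7.1 backbone. The catalogue lists the vector type as bacterial expression, but the annotated elements point to a mammalian expression design. The human cytomegalovirus immediate early enhancer and promoter drive the open reading frame, and a human growth hormone polyadenylation signal terminates the transcript. In E. coli the plasmid is maintained through a high-copy ColE1/pUC-type origin and selected with ampicillin via the β-lactamase gene and its own promoter. An f1 phage origin is also present and could support single-stranded DNA production. No mammalian selection marker is annotated. An SV40 enhancer/early promoter region sits downstream of the poly(A) signal, but the table shows no coding sequence under its control. The remaining T7 promoter, lac promoter/operator, lacI fragment and lacZα fragment appear to be backbone remnants.

The roughly 2.3 kb CUL1 coding sequence was inserted between NotI and KpnI sites, both retained, directly after the backbone-encoded 3xFLAG sequence, which includes an enterokinase cleavage site. The resulting fusion protein can therefore be detected or immunoprecipitated with anti-FLAG reagents. CUL1 is the scaffold subunit of SCF (SKP1-CUL1-F-box) E3 ubiquitin ligase complexes, organising the SKP1/F-box substrate receptor and RBX1. The associated publication studied Cullin-1's association with chromatin and its regulation of specific c-MYC target genes, which suits a tagged construct for pull-down or localisation work. The sequenced record is 7,025 nt, slightly shorter than the 7,048 bp catalogue total.
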