Features (pLannotate 1.2.2; 17 found; start..end, strand, type, name):
      1..380     +  enhancer       CMV enhancer: human cytomegalovirus immediate early enhancer
    382..581     +  promoter       CMV promoter: human cytomegalovirus (CMV) immediate early promoter
    614..679     +  CDS            3xFLAG: three tandem FLAG® epitope tags, followed by an enterokinase cleavage site
    692..3019    +  CDS            CUL1 (sequence withheld): CUL1_HUMAN - Experimental evidence at protein level: Swiss-Prot protein existence level 1. Core component of multiple cullin-RING-based SCF (SKP1-CUL1- F-box protein) E3 ubiquitin-protein ligase complexes, which mediate the ubiquitination of proteins involved in cell cycle progression, signal transduction and transcription. SCF complexes and ARIH1 collaborate in tandem to mediate ubiquitination of target proteins (PubMed:27565346). In the SCF complex, serves as a rigid scaffold that organizes the SKP1- F-box protein and RBX1 subunits. May contribute to catalysis through positioning of the subs
   3030..3048    -  misc_feature   MCS (fragment): pUC18/19 multiple cloning site
   3049..3671    +  polyA_signal   hGH poly(A) signal: human growth hormone polyadenylation signal
   3700..4029    +  promoter       SV40 promoter: SV40 enhancer and early promoter
   4068..4086    -  promoter       T7 promoter: promoter for bacteriophage T7 RNA polymerase
   4124..4140    -  protein_bind   lac operator: The lac repressor binds to the lac operator to inhibit transcription in E. coli. This inhibition can be relieved by adding lactose or isopropyl-β-D-thiogalactopyranoside (IPTG). lac repressor encoded by lacI
   4148..4178    -  promoter       lac promoter: promoter for the E. coli lac operon
   4193..4214    -  protein_bind   CAP binding site: CAP binding activates transcription in the presence of cAMP. E. coli catabolite activator protein
   4227..4319    -  CDS            lacI (fragment): lac repressor; lacI; The lac repressor binds to the lac operator to inhibit transcription in E. coli. This inhibition can be relieved by adding lactose or isopropyl-β-D-thiogalactopyranoside (IPTG).
   4502..5090    -  rep_origin     ori: high-copy-number ColE1/pMB1/pBR322/pUC origin of replication
   5261..6121    -  CDS            AmpR: β-lactamase; bla; confers resistance to ampicillin, carbenicillin, and related antibiotics
   6122..6226    -  promoter       AmpR promoter: bla
   6253..6681    +  rep_origin     f1 ori (sequence partly withheld): f1 bacteriophage origin of replication; arrow indicates direction of (+) strand synthesis
   6712..6866    -  CDS            lacZα (fragment): LacZα fragment of β-galactosidase; lacZ fragment
>Addgene plasmid #155019 | 3xFLAG-CUL1-pCMV7.1 | addgene full sequence | sequence record 311389 | Addgene NGS Result
GACATTGATTATTGACTAGTTATTAATAGTAATCAATTACGGGGTCATTAGTTCATAGCCCATATATGGA
GTTCCGCGTTACATAACTTACGGTAAATGGCCCGCCTGGCTGACCGCCCAACGACCCCCGCCCATTGACG
TCAATAATGACGTATGTTCCCATAGTAACGCCAATAGGGACTTTCCATTGACGTCAATGGGTGGAGTATT
TACGGTAAACTGCCCACTTGGCAGTACATCAAGTGTATCATATGCCAAGTCCGCCCCCTATTGACGTCAA
TGACGGTAAATGGCCCGCCTGGCATTATGCCCAGTACATGACCTTACGGGACTTTCCTACTTGGCAGTAC
ATCTACGTATTAGTCATCGCTATTACCATGGTGATGCGGTTTTGGCAGTACACCAATGGGCGTGGATAGC
GGTTTGACTCACGGGGATTTCCAAGTCTCCACCCCATTGACGTCAATGGGAGTTTGTTTTGGCACCAAAA
TCAACGGGACTTTCCAAAATGTCGTAATAACCCCGCCCCGTTGACGCAAATGGGCGGTAGGCGTGTACGG
TGGGAGGTCTATATAAGCAGAGCTCGTTTAGTGAACCGTCAGAATTAACCATGGACTACAAAGACCATGA
CGGTGATTATAAAGATCATGACATCGATTACAAGGATGACGATGACAAGCTTGCGGCCGCG
[2328 nt withheld, positions 692-3019]
TAAGGTACCAGTCGACTCTAGAGGATCCCGGGTGGCATCCCTGTGACCCCTCCCCAGTGCCTCTCCTGGC
CCTGGAAGTTGCCACTCCAGTGCCCACCAGCCTTGTCCTAATAAAATTAAGTTGCATCATTTTGTCTGAC
TAGGTGTCCTTCTATAATATTATGGGGTGGAGGGGGGTGGTATGGAGCAAGGGGCAAGTTGGGAAGACAA
CCTGTAGGGCCTGCGGGGTCTATTGGGAACCAAGCTGGAGTGCAGTGGCACAATCTTGGCTCACTGCAAT
CTCCGCCTCCTGGGTTCAAGCGATTCTCCTGCCTCAGCCTCCCGAGTTGTTGGGATTCCAGGCATGCATG
ACCAGGCTCAGCTAATTTTTGTTTTTTTGGTAGAGACGGGGTTTCACCATATTGGCCAGGCTGGTCTCCA
ACTCCTAATCTCAGGTGATCTACCCACCTTGGCCTCCCAAATTGCTGGGATTACAGGCGTGAACCACTGC
TCCCTTCCCTGTCCTTCTGATTTTAAAATAACTATACCAGCAGGAGGACGTCCAGACACAGCATAGGCTA
CCTGGCCATGCCCAACCGGTGGGACATTTGAGTTGCTTGCTTGGCACTGTCCTCTCATGCGTTGGGTCCA
CTCAGTAGATGCCTGTTGAATTGGGTACGCGGCCAGCTTGGCTGTGGAATGTGTGTCAGTTAGGGTGTGG
AAAGTCCCCAGGCTCCCCAGCAGGCAGAAGTATGCAAAGCATGCATCTCAATTAGTCAGCAACCAGGTGT
GGAAAGTCCCCAGGCTCCCCAGCAGGCAGAAGTATGCAAAGCATGCATCTCAATTAGTCAGCAACCATAG
TCCCGCCCCTAACTCCGCCCATCCCGCCCCTAACTCCGCCCAGTTCCGCCCATTCTCCGCCCCATGGCTG
ACTAATTTTTTTTATTTATGCAGAGGCCGAGGCCGCCTCGGCCTCTGAGCTATTCCAGAAGTAGTGAGGA
GGCTTTTTTGGAGGCCTAGGCTTTTGCAAAAAGCTCCTCGAGGAACTGAAAAACCAGAAAGTTAATTCCC
TATAGTGAGTCGTATTAAATTCGTAATCATGTCATAGCTGTTTCCTGTGTGAAATTGTTATCCGCTCACA
ATTCCACACAACATACGAGCCGGAAGCATAAAGTGTAAAGCCTGGGGTGCCTAATGAGTGAGCTAACTCA
CATTAATTGCGTTGCGCTCACTGCCCGCTTTCCAGTCGGGAAACCTGTCGTGCCAGCTGCATTAATGAAT
CGGCCAACGCGCGGGGAGAGGCGGTTTGCGTATTGGGCGCTCTTCCGCTTCCTCGCTCACTGACTCGCTG
CGCTCGGTCGTTCGGCTGCGGCGAGCGGTATCAGCTCACTCAAAGGCGGTAATACGGTTATCCACAGAAT
CAGGGGATAACGCAGGAAAGAACATGTGAGCAAAAGGCCAGCAAAAGGCCAGGAACCGTAAAAAGGCCGC
GTTGCTGGCGTTTTTCCATAGGCTCCGCCCCCCTGACGAGCATCACAAAAATCGACGCTCAAGTCAGAGG
TGGCGAAACCCGACAGGACTATAAAGATACCAGGCGTTTCCCCCTGGAAGCTCCCTCGTGCGCTCTCCTG
TTCCGACCCTGCCGCTTACCGGATACCTGTCCGCCTTTCTCCCTTCGGGAAGCGTGGCGCTTTCTCATAG
CTCACGCTGTAGGTATCTCAGTTCGGTGTAGGTCGTTCGCTCCAAGCTGGGCTGTGTGCACGAACCCCCC
GTTCAGCCCGACCGCTGCGCCTTATCCGGTAACTATCGTCTTGAGTCCAACCCGGTAAGACACGACTTAT
CGCCACTGGCAGCAGCCACTGGTAACAGGATTAGCAGAGCGAGGTATGTAGGCGGTGCTACAGAGTTCTT
GAAGTGGTGGCCTAACTACGGCTACACTAGAAGAACAGTATTTGGTATCTGCGCTCTGCTGAAGCCAGTT
ACCTTCGGAAAAAGAGTTGGTAGCTCTTGATCCGGCAAACAAACCACCGCTGGTAGCGGTGGTTTTTTTG
TTTGCAAGCAGCAGATTACGCGCAGAAAAAAAGGATCTCAAGAAGATCCTTTGATCTTTTCTACGGGGTC
TGACGCTCAGTGGAACGAAAACTCACGTTAAGGGATTTTGGTCATGAGATTATCAAAAAGGATCTTCACC
TAGATCCTTTTAAATTAAAAATGAAGTTTTAAATCAATCTAAAGTATATATGAGTAAACTTGGTCTGACA
GTTACCAATGCTTAATCAGTGAGGCACCTATCTCAGCGATCTGTCTATTTCGTTCATCCATAGTTGCCTG
ACTCCCCGTCGTGTAGATAACTACGATACGGGAGGGCTTACCATCTGGCCCCAGTGCTGCAATGATACCG
CGAGACCCACGCTCACCGGCTCCAGATTTATCAGCAATAAACCAGCCAGCCGGAAGGGCCGAGCGCAGAA
GTGGTCCTGCAACTTTATCCGCCTCCATCCAGTCTATTAATTGTTGCCGGGAAGCTAGAGTAAGTAGTTC
GCCAGTTAATAGTTTGCGCAACGTTGTTGCCATTGCTACAGGCATCGTGGTGTCACGCTCGTCGTTTGGT
ATGGCTTCATTCAGCTCCGGTTCCCAACGATCAAGGCGAGTTACATGATCCCCCATGTTGTGCAAAAAAG
CGGTTAGCTCCTTCGGTCCTCCGATCGTTGTCAGAAGTAAGTTGGCCGCAGTGTTATCACTCATGGTTAT
GGCAGCACTGCATAATTCTCTTACTGTCATGCCATCCGTAAGATGCTTTTCTGTGACTGGTGAGTACTCA
ACCAAGTCATTCTGAGAATAGTGTATGCGGCGACCGAGTTGCTCTTGCCCGGCGTCAATACGGGATAATA
CCGCGCCACATAGCAGAACTTTAAAAGTGCTCATCATTGGAAAACGTTCTTCGGGGCGAAAACTCTCAAG
GATCTTACCGCTGTTGAGATCCAGTTCGATGTAACCCACTCGTGCACCCAACTGATCTTCAGCATCTTTT
ACTTTCACCAGCGTTTCTGGGTGAGCAAAAACAGGAAGGCAAAATGCCGCAAAAAAGGGAATAAGGGCGA
CACGGAAATGTTGAATACTCATACTCTTCCTTTTTCAATATTATTGAAGCATTTATCAGGGTTATTGTCT
CATGAGCGGATACATATTTGAATGTATTTAGAAAAATAAACAAATAGGGGTTCCGCGCACATTTCCCCGA
AAAGTGCCACCTG
[124 nt withheld, positions 6253-6376]
C
[91 nt withheld, positions 6378-6468]
A
[49 nt withheld, positions 6470-6518]
CCTTTGACGTTGGAGTCCACGTTCTTT
[37 nt withheld, positions 6546-6582]
ACCCTATCTCGGTCTATTCTTTTGATTTATAAGGGATTTTGCCGATTTCGGCCTATTGGTTAAAAAATGA
GCTGATTTAACAAAAATTTAACGCGAATTTTAACAAAATATTAACGCTTACAATTTCCATTCGCCATTCA
GGCTGCGCAACTGTTGGGAAGGGCGATCGGTGCGGGCCTCTTCGCTATTACGCCAGCTGGCGAAAGGGGG
ATGTGCTGCAAGGCGATTAAGTTGGGTAACGCCAGGGTTTTCCCAGTCACGACGTTGTAAAACGACGGCC
AGTGCCAAGCTGATCTATACATTGAATCAATATTGGCAATTAGCCATATTAGTCATTGGTTATATAGCAT
AAATCAATATTGGCTATTGGCCATTGCATACGTTGTATCTATATCATAATATGTACATTTATATTGGCTC
ATGTCCAATATGACCGCCATGTT
